>Addgene plasmid #191306 | pET24a_thyA_WT_untagged | addgene full sequence | sequence record 378127 | Addgene NGS Result
TGGCGAATGGG
[124 nt withheld, positions 12-135]
C
[91 nt withheld, positions 137-227]
A
[49 nt withheld, positions 229-277]
CCTTTGACGTTGGAGTCCACGTTCTTT
[37 nt withheld, positions 305-341]
ACCCTATCTCGGTCTATTCTTTTGATTTATAAGGGATTTTGCCGATTTCGGCCTATTGGTTAAAAAATGA
GCTGATTTAACAAAAATTTAACGCGAATTTTAACAAAATATTAACGCTTACAATTTAGGTGGCACTTTTC
GGGGAAATGTGCGCGGAACCCCTATTTGTTTATTTTTCTAAATACATTCAAATATGTATCCGCTCATGAA
TTAATTCTTAGAAAAACTCATCGAGCATCAAATGAAACTGCAATTTATTCATATCAGGATTATCAATACC
ATATTTTTGAAAAAGCCGTTTCTGTAATGAAGGAGAAAACTCACCGAGGCAGTTCCATAGGATGGCAAGA
TCCTGGTATCGGTCTGCGATTCCGACTCGTCCAACATCAATACAACCTATTAATTTCCCCTCGTCAAAAA
TAAGGTTATCAAGTGAGAAATCACCATGAGTGACGACTGAATCCGGTGAGAATGGCAAAAGTTTATGCAT
TTCTTTCCAGACTTGTTCAACAGGCCAGCCATTACGCTCGTCATCAAAATCACTCGCATCAACCAAACCG
TTATTCATTCGTGATTGCGCCTGAGCGAGACGAAATACGCGATCGCTGTTAAAAGGACAATTACAAACAG
GAATCGAATGCAACCGGCGCAGGAACACTGCCAGCGCATCAACAATATTTTCACCTGAATCAGGATATTC
TTCTAATACCTGGAATGCTGTTTTCCCGGGGATCGCAGTGGTGAGTAACCATGCATCATCAGGAGTACGG
ATAAAATGCTTGATGGTCGGAAGAGGCATAAATTCCGTCAGCCAGTTTAGTCTGACCATCTCATCTGTAA
CATCATTGGCAACGCTACCTTTGCCATGTTTCAGAAACAACTCTGGCGCATCGGGCTTCCCATACAATCG
ATAGATTGTCGCACCTGATTGCCCGACATTATCGCGAGCCCATTTATACCCATATAAATCAGCATCCATG
TTGGAATTTAATCGCGGCCTAGAGCAAGACGTTTCCCGTTGAATATGGCTCATAACACCCCTTGTATTAC
TGTTTATGTAAGCAGACAGTTTTATTGTTCATGACCAAAATCCCTTAACGTGAGTTTTCGTTCCACTGAG
CGTCAGACCCCGTAGAAAAGATCAAAGGATCTTCTTGAGATCCTTTTTTTCTGCGCGTAATCTGCTGCTT
GCAAACAAAAAAACCACCGCTACCAGCGGTGGTTTGTTTGCCGGATCAAGAGCTACCAACTCTTTTTCCG
AAGGTAACTGGCTTCAGCAGAGCGCAGATACCAAATACTGTCCTTCTAGTGTAGCCGTAGTTAGGCCACC
ACTTCAAGAACTCTGTAGCACCGCCTACATACCTCGCTCTGCTAATCCTGTTACCAGTGGCTGCTGCCAG
TGGCGATAAGTCGTGTCTTACCGGGTTGGACTCAAGACGATAGTTACCGGATAAGGCGCAGCGGTCGGGC
TGAACGGGGGGTTCGTGCACACAGCCCAGCTTGGAGCGAACGACCTACACCGAACTGAGATACCTACAGC
GTGAGCTATGAGAAAGCGCCACGCTTCCCGAAGGGAGAAAGGCGGACAGGTATCCGGTAAGCGGCAGGGT
CGGAACAGGAGAGCGCACGAGGGAGCTTCCAGGGGGAAACGCCTGGTATCTTTATAGTCCTGTCGGGTTT
CGCCACCTCTGACTTGAGCGTCGATTTTTGTGATGCTCGTCAGGGGGGCGGAGCCTATGGAAAAACGCCA
GCAACGCGGCCTTTTTACGGTTCCTGGCCTTTTGCTGGCCTTTTGCTCACATGTTCTTTCCTGCGTTATC
CCCTGATTCTGTGGATAACCGTATTACCGCCTTTGAGTGAGCTGATACCGCTCGCCGCAGCCGAACGACC
GAGCGCAGCGAGTCAGTGAGCGAGGAAGCGGAAGAGCGCCTGATGCGGTATTTTCTCCTTACGCATCTGT
GCGGTATTTCACACCGCAATGGTGCACTCTCAGTACAATCTGCTCTGATGCCGCATAGTTAAGCCAGTAT
ACACTCCGCTATCGCTACGTGACTGGGTCATGGCTGCGCCCCGACACCCGCCAACACCCGCTGACGCGCC
CTGACGGGCTTGTCTGCTCCCGGCATCCGCTTACAGACAAGCTGTGACCGTCTCCGGGAGCTGCATGTGT
CAGAGGTTTTCACCGTCATCACCGAAACGCGCGAGGCAGCTGCGGTAAAGCTCATCAGCGTGGTCGTGAA
GCGATTCACAGATGTCTGCCTGTTCATCCGCGTCCAGCTCGTTGAGTTTCTCCAGAAGCGTTAATGTCTG
GCTTCTGATAAAGCGGGCCATGTTAAGGGCGGTTTTTTCCTGTTTGGTCACTGATGCCTCCGTGTAAGGG
GGATTTCTGTTCATGGGGGTAATGATACCGATGAAACGAGAGAGGATGCTCACGATACGGGTTACTGATG
ATGAACATGCCCGGTTACTGGAACGTTGTGAGGGTAAACAACTGGCGGTATGGATGCGGCGGGACCAGAG
AAAAATCACTCAGGGTCAATGCCAGCGCTTCGTTAATACAGATGTAGGTGTTCCACAGGGTAGCCAGCAG
CATCCTGCGATGCAGATCCGGAACATAATGGTGCAGGGCGCTGACTTCCGCGTTTCCAGACTTTACGAAA
CACGGAAACCGAAGACCATTCATGTTGTTGCTCAGGTCGCAGACGTTTTGCAGCAGCAGTCGCTTCACGT
TCGCTCGCGTATCGGTGATTCATTCTGCTAACCAGTAAGGCAACCCCGCCAGCCTAGCCGGGTCCTCAAC
GACAGGAGCACGATCATGCGCACCCGTGGGGCCGCCATGCCGGCGATAATGGCCTGCTTCTCGCCGAAAC
GTTTGGTGGCGGGACCAGTGACGAAGGCTTGAGCGAGGGCGTGCAAGATTCCGAATACCGCAAGCGACAG
GCCGATCATCGTCGCGCTCCAGCGAAAGCGGTCCTCGCCGAAAATGACCCAGAGCGCTGCCGGCACCTGT
CCTACGAGTTGCATGATAAAGAAGACAGTCATAAGTGCGGCGACGATAGTCATGCCCCGCGCCCACCGGA
AGGAGCTGACTGGGTTGAAGGCTCTCAAGGGCATCGGTCGAGATCCCGGTGCCTAATGAGTGAGCTAACT
TACATTAATTGCGTTGCGCTCACTGCCCGCTTTCCAGTCGGGAAACCTGTCGTGCCAGCTGCATTAATGA
ATCGGCCAACGCGCGGGGAGAGGCGGTTTGCGTATTGGGCGCCAGGGTGGTTTTTCTTTTCACCAGTGAG
ACGGGCAACAGCTGATTGCCCTTCACCGCCTGGCCCTGAGAGAGTTGCAGCAAGCGGTCCACGCTGGTTT
GCCCCAGCAGGCGAAAATCCTGTTTGATGGTGGTTAACGGCGGGATATAACATGAGCTGTCTTCGGTATC
GTCGTATCCCACTACCGAGATATCCGCACCAACGCGCAGCCCGGACTCGGTAATGGCGCGCATTGCGCCC
AGCGCCATCTGATCGTTGGCAACCAGCATCGCAGTGGGAACGATGCCCTCATTCAGCATTTGCATGGTTT
GTTGAAAACCGGACATGGCACTCCAGTCGCCTTCCCGTTCCGCTATCGGCTGAATTTGATTGCGAGTGAG
ATATTTATGCCAGCCAGCCAGACGCAGACGCGCCGAGACAGAACTTAATGGGCCCGCTAACAGCGCGATT
TGCTGGTGACCCAATGCGACCAGATGCTCCACGCCCAGTCGCGTACCGTCTTCATGGGAGAAAATAATAC
TGTTGATGGGTGTCTGGTCAGAGACATCAAGAAATAACGCCGGAACATTAGTGCAGGCAGCTTCCACAGC
AATGGCATCCTGGTCATCCAGCGGATAGTTAATGATCAGCCCACTGACGCGTTGCGCGAGAAGATTGTGC
ACCGCCGCTTTACAGGCTTCGACGCCGCTTCGTTCTACCATCGACACCACCACGCTGGCACCCAGTTGAT
CGGCGCGAGATTTAATCGCCGCGACAATTTGCGACGGCGCGTGCAGGGCCAGACTGGAGGTGGCAACGCC
AATCAGCAACGACTGTTTGCCCGCCAGTTGTTGTGCCACGCGGTTGGGAATGTAATTCAGCTCCGCCATC
GCCGCTTCCACTTTTTCCCGCGTTTTCGCAGAAACGTGGCTGGCCTGGTTCACCACGCGGGAAACGGTCT
GATAAGAGACACCGGCATACTCTGCGACATCGTATAACGTTACTGGTTTCACATTCACCACCCTGAATTG
ACTCTCTTCCGGGCGCTATCATGCCATACCGCGAAAGGTTTTGCGCCATTCGATGGTGTCCGGGATCTCG
ACGCTCTCCCTTATGCGACTCCTGCATTAGGAAGCAGCCCAGTAGTAGGTTGAGGCCGTTGAGCACCGCC
GCCGCAAGGAATGGTGCATGCAAGGAGATGGCGCCCAACAGTCCCCCGGCCACGGGGCCTGCCACCATAC
CCACGCCGAAACAAGCGCTCATGAGCCCGAAGTGGCGAGCCCGATCTTCCCCATCGGTGATGTCGGCGAT
ATAGGCGCCAGCAACCGCACCTGTGGCGCCGGTGATGCCGGCCACGATGCGTCCGGCGTAGAGGATCGAG
ATCTCGATCCCGCGAAATTAATACGACTCACTATAGGGGAATTGTGAGCGGATAACAATTCCCCTCTAGA
AATAATTTTGTTTAACTTTAAGAAGGAGATATACATATGAAACAGTATTTAGAACTGATGCAAAAAGTGC
TCGACGAAGGCACACAGAAAAACGACCGTACCGGAACCGGAACGCTTTCCATTTTTGGTCATCAGATGCG
TTTTAACCTGCAAGATGGATTCCCGCTGGTGACAACTAAACGTTGCCACCTGCGTTCCATCATCCATGAA
CTGCTGTGGTTTCTGCAGGGCGACACTAACATTGCTTATCTACACGAAAACAATGTCACCATCTGGGACG
AATGGGCCGATGAAAACGGCGACCTCGGGCCAGTGTATGGTAAACAGTGGCGCGCCTGGCCAACGCCAGA
TGGTCGTCATATTGACCAGATCACTACGGTACTGAACCAGCTGAAAAACGACCCGGATTCGCGCCGCATT
ATTGTTTCAGCGTGGAACGTAGGCGAACTGGATAAAATGGCGCTGGCACCGTGCCATGCATTCTTCCAGT
TCTATGTGGCAGACGGCAAACTCTCTTGCCAGCTTTATCAGCGCTCCTGTGACGTCTTCCTCGGCCTGCC
GTTCAACATTGCCAGCTACGCGTTATTGGTGCATATGATGGCGCAGCAGTGCGATCTGGAAGTGGGTGAT
TTTGTCTGGACCGGTGGCGACACGCATCTGTACAGCAACCATATGGATCAAACTCATCTGCAATTAAGCC
GCGAACCGCGTCCGCTGCCGAAGTTGATTATCAAACGTAAACCCGAATCCATCTTCGACTACCGTTTCGA
AGACTTTGAGATTGAAGGCTACGATCCGCATCCGGGCATTAAAGCGCCGGTGGCTATCTAACTCGAGCAC
CACCACCACCACCACTGAGATCCGGCTGCTAACAAAGCCCGAAAGGAAGCTGAGTTGGCTGCTGCCACCG
CTGAGCAATAACTAGCATAACCCCTTGGGGCCTCTAAACGGGTCTTGAGGGGTTTTTTGCTGAAAGGAGG
AACTATATCCGGAT
Features (pLannotate 1.2.2; 19 found; start..end, strand, type, name):
     12..440     +  rep_origin     f1 ori (sequence partly withheld): f1 bacteriophage origin of replication; arrow indicates direction of (+) strand synthesis
    493..550     +  promoter       AmpR promoter (fragment): bla
    559..1374    -  CDS            KanR: aminoglycoside phosphotransferase; aph(3')-Ia; confers resistance to kanamycin in bacteria or G418 (Geneticin®) in eukaryotes
   1496..2084    +  rep_origin     ori: high-copy-number ColE1/pMB1/pBR322/pUC origin of replication
   2270..2409    -  misc_feature   bom: basis of mobility region from pBR322
   2511..2702    -  CDS            rop: Rop protein, which maintains plasmids at low copy number; rop
   2719..3099    +  CDS            YPB1_ECOLX: Protein predicted: Swiss-Prot protein existence level 4. From Escherichia coli.
   3171..3462    -  CDS            TcR (fragment): tetracycline efflux protein; tet; confers resistance to tetracycline
   3477..3498    -  protein_bind   CAP binding site: CAP binding activates transcription in the presence of cAMP. E. coli catabolite activator protein
   3511..4593    -  CDS            lacI: lac repressor; lacI; The lac repressor binds to the lac operator to inhibit transcription in E. coli. This inhibition can be relieved by adding lactose or isopropyl-β-D-thiogalactopyranoside (IPTG).
   4594..4671    -  promoter       lacI promoter: lacI
   4679..4958    -  CDS            TcR (fragment): tetracycline efflux protein; tet; confers resistance to tetracycline
   4980..4998    +  promoter       T7 promoter: promoter for bacteriophage T7 RNA polymerase
   4999..5023    +  protein_bind   lac operator: The lac repressor binds to the lac operator to inhibit transcription in E. coli. This inhibition can be relieved by adding lactose or isopropyl-β-D-thiogalactopyranoside (IPTG). lac repressor encoded by lacI
   5038..5060    +  RBS            RBS: efficient ribosome binding site from bacteriophage T7 gene 10 (Olins and Rangwala, 1989)
   5068..5859    +  CDS            thyA: TYSY_ECO57 - Experimental evidence at protein level: Swiss-Prot protein existence level 1. Catalyzes the reductive methylation of 2'-deoxyuridine-5'- monophosphate (dUMP) to 2'-deoxythymidine-5'-monophosphate (dTMP) while utilizing 5,10-methylenetetrahydrofolate (mTHF) as the methyl donor and reductant in the reaction, yielding dihydrofolate (DHF) as a by- product. This enzymatic reaction provides an intracellular de novo source of dTMP, an essential precursor for DNA biosynthesis. From Escherichia coli O157:H7.
   5869..5886    +  CDS            9xHis (fragment): 9xHis affinity tag
   5896..5945    +  CDS            SET1 (fragment): solubility-enhancement tag derived from T7 phage gene 10B
   5953..6000    +  terminator     T7 terminator: transcription terminator for bacteriophage T7 RNA polymerase
