[The description below was written by a language model from this plasmid's Addgene catalogue record and pLannotate feature annotations shown in this document.]
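Description:
pET24a_thyA_WT_untagged is a bacterial expression plasmid of about 6 kb, built on the pET-24a backbone, that produces wild-type E. coli thymidylate synthase (thyA, also called TS) without an affinity tag. It is propagated in E. coli through a ColE1/pMB1-type origin. The catalogue lists it as high copy, although the feature table also shows the rop gene and the pBR322 bom region, which are typical of pET vectors and tend to moderate copy number. Selection is by kanamycin through the aph(3')-Ia resistance gene. An f1 origin is also present, which allows single-stranded DNA production. Short fragments annotated as tetracycline resistance and as an AmpR promoter appear to be non-functional backbone remnants.

The thyA coding sequence was cloned between XbaI and XhoI and sits downstream of a T7 promoter, a lac operator and the strong ribosome binding site from phage T7 gene 10. A T7 terminator follows the insert. The plasmid carries its own lacI gene and promoter, so transcription stays repressed until IPTG or lactose is added, and expression requires a host that supplies T7 RNA polymerase. The vector's His-tag sequence is annotated just after the thyA reading frame. Because the construct is named untagged and there is a gap between the two features, the insert presumably ends in its own stop codon, though the record does not state this explicitly.

The encoded enzyme converts dUMP to dTMP using methylenetetrahydrofolate and releases dihydrofolate as a by-product. The stated purpose is bacterial expression of thymidylate synthase. The associated publication concerns the genetic landscape of a metabolic interaction, so this wild-type plasmid likely served as a reference construct in that work.
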