Addgene plasmid #191306: pET24a_thyA_WT_untagged
Purpose: Bacterial expression of E. coli thyA (thymidylate synthase)
Depositing lab: Kimberly Reynolds. Depositing organization: University of Texas Southwestern Medical Center. Publication: The genetic landscape of a metabolic interaction. Nguyen TN, Ingle C, Thompson S, Reynolds KA. Nat Commun. 2024 Apr 18;15(1):3351. doi: 10.1038/s41467-024-47671-0. PubMed 38637543.
Backbone
  Vector backbone: pET-24a
  Vector type: Bacterial Expression
Growth in bacteria
  Bacterial resistance: Kanamycin, 50 μg/mL
  Growth temperature: 30°C
  Growth strain: DH5alpha
  Copy number: High Copy
Gene/Insert
  Gene/Insert name: thyA (alt name: TS)
  Species: E. coli
  Mutation: WT TYMS
  Promoter: T7
  Cloning method: Restriction Enzyme; 5′ cloning site XbaI (not destroyed); 3′ cloning site Xhol (not destroyed)
  Sequencing primers: 5′ T7; 3′ T7 terminator
Terms and licenses: Academic/Nonprofit Terms; Industry Terms: Not Available to Industry
Depositor comments: Please visit https://doi.org/10.1101/2023.05.28.542639 for bioRxiv preprint.
How to cite: pET24a_thyA_WT_untagged was a gift from Kimberly Reynolds (Addgene plasmid # 191306 ; http://n2t.net/addgene:191306 ; RRID:Addgene_191306)
